Addgene plasmid #204188: pLenti-tetON-NOTUM-EF1a-TagRFP-2A-tet3G
Purpose: Doxycycline inducible lentiviral vector for human NOTUM overexpression
Depositing lab: Emma Rawlins. Depositing organization: Gurdon Institute. Publication: Organoid modeling of human fetal lung alveolar development reveals mechanisms of cell fate patterning and neonatal respiratory disease. Lim K, Donovan APA, Tang W, Sun D, He P, Pett JP, Teichmann SA, Marioni JC, Meyer KB, Brand AH, Rawlins EL. Cell Stem Cell. 2023 Jan 5;30(1):20-37.e9. doi: 10.1016/j.stem.2022.11.013. Epub 2022 Dec 8. PubMed 36493780.
Backbone
  Vector backbone: pHAGE
  Backbone size w/o insert (bp): 8687
  Total vector size (bp): 10178
  Vector type: Mammalian Expression, Lentiviral
Growth in bacteria
  Bacterial resistance: Ampicillin, 100 μg/mL
  Growth temperature: 37°C
  Growth strain: NEB Stable
  Copy number: High Copy
Gene/Insert
  Gene/Insert name: NOTUM
  Species: H. sapiens (human)
  Insert size (bp): 1491
  GenBank ID: NM_178493
  Entrez Gene: NOTUM (a.k.a. hNOTUM)
  Promoter: TetON
  Cloning method: Unknown
  Sequencing primers: 5′ ATGGGCCGAGGGGTGCGCGT; 3′ CTAGCTTCCGTTGCTCAGCATCCCCA
Terms and licenses: Academic/Nonprofit Terms; Industry Terms: Not Available to Industry
How to cite: pLenti-tetON-NOTUM-EF1a-TagRFP-2A-tet3G was a gift from Emma Rawlins (Addgene plasmid # 204188 ; http://n2t.net/addgene:204188 ; RRID:Addgene_204188)
