[The description below was written by a language model from this plasmid's Addgene catalogue record and pLannotate feature annotations shown in this document.]
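Description:
pLenti-tetON-NOTUM-EF1a-TagRFP-2A-tet3G is an all-in-one, doxycycline-inducible lentiviral vector for overexpressing human NOTUM in mammalian cells. It is built on the pHAGE backbone and totals about 10.2 kb. In E. coli it is propagated through a high-copy ColE1/pUC-type origin and selected with ampicillin via the β-lactamase gene. The lentiviral portion carries a truncated HIV-1 5' LTR, the Ψ packaging signal with a partial gag sequence, the Rev response element for Rev-dependent nuclear export of the genomic RNA, and the cPPT/CTS. It also has a WPRE to enhance transcript expression and a ΔU3 self-inactivating 3' LTR. The annotated viral coding sequences (gag, Rev, nef) are fragments only, so packaging functions have to be supplied from separate plasmids.

Two expression units sit in tandem between the LTRs. The first places the roughly 1.5 kb NOTUM coding sequence under the third-generation Tet-responsive TRE3G promoter, followed by a rabbit β-globin polyadenylation signal. NOTUM encodes a carboxylesterase that removes the palmitoleate modification from WNT proteins and so negatively regulates Wnt signalling. The second unit uses an EF-1α core promoter joined to an HTLV-1 LTR segment to drive constitutive expression of TagRFP and the Tet-On 3G transactivator. According to the construct name, these two proteins are linked by a 2A peptide, although the linker itself is not annotated in the feature table. Transduced cells are therefore marked by red fluorescence and continuously produce the transactivator, which binds TRE3G and switches on NOTUM only when doxycycline is present. The associated publication concerns organoid modelling of human fetal lung alveolar development, which suggests use for controlled Wnt inhibition in that system.
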