Features (pLannotate 1.2.2; 27 found; start..end, strand, type, name):
    241..295     +  CDS            lacI (fragment): lac repressor; lacI; The lac repressor binds to the lac operator to inhibit transcription in E. coli. This inhibition can be relieved by adding lactose or isopropyl-β-D-thiogalactopyranoside (IPTG).
    301..394     +  rep_origin     SV40 ori (fragment): SV40 origin of replication
    419..456     +  CDS            lacI (fragment): lac repressor; lacI; The lac repressor binds to the lac operator to inhibit transcription in E. coli. This inhibition can be relieved by adding lactose or isopropyl-β-D-thiogalactopyranoside (IPTG).
    469..490     +  protein_bind   CAP binding site: CAP binding activates transcription in the presence of cAMP. E. coli catabolite activator protein
    505..535     +  promoter       lac promoter: promoter for the E. coli lac operon
    543..559     +  protein_bind   lac operator: The lac repressor binds to the lac operator to inhibit transcription in E. coli. This inhibition can be relieved by adding lactose or isopropyl-β-D-thiogalactopyranoside (IPTG). lac repressor encoded by lacI
    593..676     +  polyA_signal   SV40 poly(A) signal (fragment): SV40 polyadenylation signal
    843..1172    +  CDS            nef (fragment): NEF_HV1BR - Experimental evidence at protein level: Swiss-Prot protein existence level 1. Extracellular Nef protein targets CD4(+) T-lymphocytes for apoptosis by interacting with CXCR4 surface receptors (PubMed:14990729). From Human immunodeficiency virus type 1 group M subtype B (isolate BRU/LAI) (HIV-1).
   1220..1477    +  LTR            5' LTR (truncated): truncated 5' long terminal repeat (LTR) from HIV-1
   1524..1649    +  misc_feature   HIV-1 Ψ: packaging signal of human immunodeficiency virus type 1
   1633..1971    +  CDS            HIV-1 gag (fragment): gag protein from human immunodeficiency virus 1; gag
   2146..2379    +  misc_feature   RRE: The Rev response element (RRE) of HIV-1 allows for Rev-dependent mRNA export from the nucleus to the cytoplasm.
   2756..2856    +  CDS            Rev (fragment): human immunodeficiency virus 1 (HIV-1) Rev protein; rev; enhances nuclear export of unspliced and incompletely spliced viral mRNAs
   2901..3018    +  misc_feature   cPPT/CTS: central polypurine tract and central termination sequence of HIV-1
   3085..3459    +  promoter       TRE3G promoter: 3rd-generation Tet-responsive promoter that can be activated by binding of Tet-On® 3G
   3514..5001    +  CDS            NOTUM: NOTUM_HUMAN - Experimental evidence at protein level: Swiss-Prot protein existence level 1. Carboxylesterase that acts as a key negative regulator of the Wnt signaling pathway by specifically mediating depalmitoleoylation of WNT proteins. Serine palmitoleoylation of WNT proteins is required for efficient binding to frizzled receptors (PubMed:25731175). From Homo sapiens (Human).
   5080..5135    +  polyA_signal   β-globin poly(A) signal: rabbit β-globin polyadenylation signal (Gil and Proudfoot, 1987)
   5339..5550    +  promoter       EF-1α core promoter: core promoter for human elongation factor EF-1α
   5563..5831    +  LTR            5' LTR (truncated): truncated 5' long terminal repeat (LTR) from human T-cell leukemia virus (HTLV) type 1
   5872..6582    +  CDS            TagRFP: monomeric derivative of red fluorescent protein from Entacmaea quadricolor (Merzlyak et al., 2007) mammalian codon-optimized
   6643..7389    +  CDS            Tet-On® 3G: modified rtTA protein that binds tightly to promoters containing the tet operator in the presence of doxycycline
   7402..7990    +  misc_feature   WPRE: woodchuck hepatitis virus posttranscriptional regulatory element
   7998..8063    +  CDS            nef (fragment): NEF_HV1Z2 - Experimental evidence at protein level: Swiss-Prot protein existence level 1. Extracellular Nef protein targets CD4(+) T-lymphocytes for apoptosis by interacting with CXCR4 surface receptors. From Human immunodeficiency virus type 1 group M subtype D (isolate Z2/CDC-Z34) (HIV-1).
   8065..8298    +  LTR            3' LTR (ΔU3): self-inactivating 3' long terminal repeat (LTR) from HIV-1
   8503..8607    +  promoter       AmpR promoter: bla
   8608..9468    +  CDS            AmpR: β-lactamase; bla; confers resistance to ampicillin, carbenicillin, and related antibiotics
   9639..58      +  rep_origin     ori (across the origin): high-copy-number ColE1/pMB1/pBR322/pUC origin of replication
>Addgene plasmid #204188 | pLenti-tetON-NOTUM-EF1a-TagRFP-2A-tet3G | addgene full sequence | sequence record 405736 | Addgene NGS Result
CCTCTGACTTGAGCGTCGATTTTTGTGATGCTCGTCAGGGGGGCGGAGCCTATGGAAAAACGCCAGCAAC
GCGGCCTTTTTACGGTTCCTGGCCTTTTGCTGGCCTTTTGCTCACATGTTCTTTCCTGCGTTATCCCCTG
ATTCTGTGGATAACCGTATTACCGCCTTTGAGTGAGCTGATACCGCTCGCCGCAGCCGAACGACCGAGCG
CAGCGAGTCAGTGAGCGAGGAAGCGGAAGAGCGCCCAATACGCAAACCGCCTCTCCCCGCGCGTTGGCCG
ATTCATTAATGCAGCAAGCTCATGGCTGACTAATTTTTTTTATTTATGCAGAGGCCGAGGCCGCCTCGGC
CTCTGAGCTATTCCAGAAGTAGTGAGGAGGCTTTTTTGGAGGCCTAGGCTTTTGCAAAAAGCTCCCCGTG
GCACGACAGGTTTCCCGACTGGAAAGCGGGCAGTGAGCGCAACGCAATTAATGTGAGTTAGCTCACTCAT
TAGGCACCCCAGGCTTTACACTTTATGCTTCCGGCTCGTATGTTGTGTGGAATTGTGAGCGGATAACAAT
TTCACACAGGAAACAGCTATGACATGATTACGAATTTCACAAATAAAGCATTTTTTTCACTGCATTCTAG
TTGTGGTTTGTCCAAACTCATCAATGTATCTTATCATGTCTGGATCAACTGGATAACTCAAGCTAACCAA
AATCATCCCAAACTTCCCACCCCATACCCTATTACCACTGCCAATTACCTGTGGTTTCATTTACTCTAAA
CCTGTGATTCCTCTGAATTATTTTCATTTTAAAGAAATTGTATTTGTTAAATATGTACTACAAACTTAGT
AGTTGGAAGGGCTAATTCACTCCCAAAGAAGACAAGATATCCTTGATCTGTGGATCTACCACACACAAGG
CTACTTCCCTGATTAGCAGAACTACACACCAGGGCCAGGGGTCAGATATCCACTGACCTTTGGATGGTGC
TACAAGCTAGTACCAGTTGAGCCAGATAAGGTAGAAGAGGCCAATAAAGGAGAGAACACCAGCTTGTTAC
ACCCTGTGAGCCTGCATGGGATGGATGACCCGGAGAGAGAAGTGTTAGAGTGGAGGTTTGACAGCCGCCT
AGCATTTCATCACGTGGCCCGAGAGCTGCATCCGGAGTACTTCAAGAACTGCTGATATCGAGCTTGCTAC
AAGGGACTTTCCGCTGGGGACTTTCCAGGGAGGCGTGGCCTGGGCGGGACTGGGGAGTGGCGAGCCCTCA
GATCCTGCATATAAGCAGCTGCTTTTTGCCTGTACTGGGTCTCTCTGGTTAGACCAGATCTGAGCCTGGG
AGCTCTCTGGCTAACTAGGGAACCCACTGCTTAAGCCTCAATAAAGCTTGCCTTGAGTGCTTCAAGTAGT
GTGTGCCCGTCTGTTGTGTGACTCTGGTAACTAGAGATCCCTCAGACCCTTTTAGTCAGTGTGGAAAATC
TCTAGCAGTGGCGCCCGAACAGGGACTTGAAAGCGAAAGGGAAACCAGAGGAGCTCTCTCGACGCAGGAC
TCGGCTTGCTGAAGCGCGCACGGCAAGAGGCGAGGGGCGGCGACTGGTGAGTACGCCAAAAATTTTGACT
AGCGGAGGCTAGAAGGAGAGAGATGGGTGCGAGAGCGTCAGTATTAAGCGGGGGAGAATTAGATCGCGAT
GGGAAAAAATTCGGTTAAGGCCAGGGGGAAAGAAAAAATATAAATTAAAACATATAGTATGGGCAAGCAG
GGAGCTAGAACGATTCGCAGTTAATCCTGGCCTGTTAGAAACATCAGAAGGCTGTAGACAAATACTGGGA
CAGCTACAACCATCCCTTCAGACAGGATCAGAAGAACTTAGATCATTATATAATACAGTAGCAACCCTCT
ATTGTGTGCATCAAAGGATAGAGATAAAAGACACCAAGGAAGCTTTAGACAAGATAGAGGAAGAGCAAAA
CAAAAGTAAGACCACCGCACAGCAAGCGGCCGGCCGCTGATCTTCAGACCTGGAGGAGGAGATATGAGGG
ACAATTGGAGAAGTGAATTATATAAATATAAAGTAGTAAAAATTGAACCATTAGGAGTAGCACCCACCAA
GGCAAAGAGAAGAGTGGTGCAGAGAGAAAAAAGAGCAGTGGGAATAGGAGCTTTGTTCCTTGGGTTCTTG
GGAGCAGCAGGAAGCACTATGGGCGCAGCGTCAATGACGCTGACGGTACAGGCCAGACAATTATTGTCTG
GTATAGTGCAGCAGCAGAACAATTTGCTGAGGGCTATTGAGGCGCAACAGCATCTGTTGCAACTCACAGT
CTGGGGCATCAAGCAGCTCCAGGCAAGAATCCTGGCTGTGGAAAGATACCTAAAGGATCAACAGCTCCTG
GGGATTTGGGGTTGCTCTGGAAAACTCATTTGCACCACTGCTGTGCCTTGGAATGCTAGTTGGAGTAATA
AATCTCTGGAACAGATTTGGAATCACACGACCTGGATGGAGTGGGACAGAGAAATTAACAATTACACAAG
CTTAATACACTCCTTAATTGAAGAATCGCAAAACCAGCAAGAAAAGAATGAACAAGAATTATTGGAATTA
GATAAATGGGCAAGTTTGTGGAATTGGTTTAACATAACAAATTGGCTGTGGTATATAAAATTATTCATAA
TGATAGTAGGAGGCTTGGTAGGTTTAAGAATAGTTTTTGCTGTACTTTCTATAGTGAATAGAGTTAGGCA
GGGATATTCACCATTATCGTTTCAGACCCACCTCCCAACCCCGAGGGGACCCGACAGGCCCGAAGGAATA
GAAGAAGAAGGTGGAGAGAGAGACAGAGACAGATCCATTCGATTAGTGAACGGATCTCGACGGTATCGCC
GAATTCACAAATGGCAGTATTCATCCACAATTTTAAAAGAAAAGGGGGGATTGGGGGGTACAGTGCAGGG
GAAAGAATAGTAGACATAATAGCAACAGACATACAAACTAAAGAATTACAAAAACAAATTACAAAAATTC
AAAATTTTCGGGTTTATTACAGGGACAGCAGAGATCCAGTTTGGACTAGACCGGTGGCCTCCACGGCCAC
TAGATTACTCCCTATCAGTGATAGAGAACGTATGAAGAGTTTACTCCCTATCAGTGATAGAGAACGTATG
CAGACTTTACTCCCTATCAGTGATAGAGAACGTATAAGGAGTTTACTCCCTATCAGTGATAGAGAACGTA
TGACCAGTTTACTCCCTATCAGTGATAGAGAACGTATCTACAGTTTACTCCCTATCAGTGATAGAGAACG
TATATCCAGTTTACTCCCTATCAGTGATAGAGAACGTATAAGCTTTAGGCGTGTACGGTGGGCGCCTATA
AAAGCAGAGCTCGTTTAGTGAACCGTCAGATCGCCTGGAGCAATTCCACAACACTTTTGTCTTATACCAA
CTTTCCGTACCACTTCCTACCCTCGTAAAGAAGTTCCTATTCCGAAGTTCCTATTCTTCAAAAGGTATAG
GAACTTCGCTCGAATGGGCCGAGGGGTGCGCGTGCTGCTGCTGCTGAGCCTGCTGCACTGCGCCGGGGGC
AGCGAGGGCAGGAAGACCTGGCGGCGCCGGGGTCAGCAGCCGCCTCCTCCCCCGCGGACCGAGGCGGCGC
CGGCGGCCGGACAGCCCGTGGAGAGCTTCCCGCTGGACTTCACGGCCGTGGAGGGTAACATGGACAGCTT
CATGGCGCAAGTCAAGAGCCTGGCGCAGTCCCTGTACCCCTGCTCCGCGCAGCAGCTCAACGAGGACCTG
CGCCTGCACCTCCTACTCAACACCTCGGTGACCTGCAACGACGGCAGCCCCGCCGGCTACTACCTGAAGG
AGTCCAGGGGCAGCCGGCGGTGGCTCCTCTTCCTGGAAGGCGGCTGGTACTGCTTCAACCGCGAGAACTG
CGACTCCAGATACGACACCATGCGGCGCCTCATGAGCTCCCGGGACTGGCCGCGCACTCGCACAGGCACA
GGGATCCTGTCCTCACAGCCGGAGGAGAACCCCTACTGGTGGAACGCAAACATGGTCTTCATCCCCTACT
GCTCCAGTGATGTTTGGAGCGGGGCTTCATCCAAGTCTGAGAAGAACGAGTACGCCTTCATGGGCGCCCT
CATCATCCAGGAGGTGGTGCGGGAGCTTCTGGGCAGAGGGCTGAGCGGGGCCAAGGTGCTGCTGCTGGCC
GGGAGCAGCGCGGGGGGCACCGGGGTGCTCCTGAATGTGGACCGTGTGGCTGAGCAGCTGGAGAAGCTGG
GCTACCCAGCCATCCAGGTGCGAGGCCTGGCTGACTCCGGCTGGTTCCTGGACAACAAGCAGTATCGCCA
CACAGACTGCGTCGACACGATCACGTGCGCGCCCACGGAGGCCATCCGCCGTGGCATCAGGTACTGGAAC
GGGGTGGTCCCGGAGCGCTGCCGACGCCAGTTCCAGGAGGGCGAGGAGTGGAACTGCTTCTTTGGCTACA
AGGTCTACCCGACCCTGCGCTGCCCTGTGTTCGTGGTGCAGTGGCTGTTTGACGAGGCACAGCTGACGGT
GGACAACGTGCACCTGACGGGGCAGCCGGTGCAGGAGGGCCTGCGGCTGTACATCCAGAACCTCGGCCGC
GAGCTGCGCCACACACTCAAGGACGTGCCGGCCAGCTTTGCCCCCGCCTGCCTCTCCCATGAGATCATCA
TCCGGAGCCACTGGACGGATGTCCAGGTGAAGGGGACGTCGCTGCCCCGAGCACTGCACTGCTGGGACAG
GAGCCTCCATGACAGCCACAAGGCCAGCAAGACCCCCCTCAAGGGCTGCCCCGTCCACCTGGTGGACAGC
TGCCCCTGGCCCCACTGCAACCCCTCATGCCCCACCGTCCGAGACCAGTTCACGGGGCAAGAGATGAACG
TGGCCCAGTTCCTCATGCACATGGGCTTCGACATGCAGACGGTGGCCCAGCCGCAGGGACTGGAGCCCAG
TGAGCTGCTGGGGATGCTGAGCAACGGAAGCTAGGGCCGCCTAATCTTTTTCCCTCTGCCAAAAATTATG
GGGACATCATGAAGCCCCTTGAGCATCTGACTTCTGGCTAATAAAGGAAATTTATTTTCATTGCAATAGT
GTGTTGGAATTTTTTGTGTCTCTCACTCGGAAGGACATATGGGAGGGCAAATCATTTAAAACATCAGAAT
GAGTATTTGGTTTAGAGTTTGGCAACATATGCCCATATGCTGGCTGCCATGAACAAAGGTTGGCTATAAA
GAGGTCATCAGTATATGAAACAGCCCCCTGCTGTCCATTCCTTACATATGACTAGTAAGGATCTGCGATC
GCTCCGGTGCCCGTCAGTGGGCAGAGCGCACATCGCCCACAGTCCCCGAGAAGTTGGGGGGAGGGGTCGG
CAATTGAACGGGTGCCTAGAGAAGGTGGCGCGGGGTAAACTGGGAAAGTGATGTCGTGTACTGGCTCCGC
CTTTTTCCCGAGGGTGGGGGAGAACCGTATATAAGTGCAGTAGTCGCCGTGAACGTTCTTTTTCGCAACG
GGTTTGCCGCCAGAACACAGCTGAAGCTTCGAGGGGCTCGCATCTCTCCTTCACGCGCCCGCCGCCCTAC
CTGAGGCCGCCATCCACGCCGGTTGAGTCGCGTTCTGCCGCCTCCCGCCTGTGGTGCCTCCTGAACTGCG
TCCGCCGTCTAGGTAAGTTTAAAGCTCAGGTCGAGACCGGGCCTTTGTCCGGCGCTCCCTTGGAGCCTAC
CTAGACTCAGCCGGCTCTCCACGCTTTGCCTGACCCTGCTTGCTCAACTCTACGTCTTTGTTTCGTTTTC
TGTTCTGCGCCGTTACAGATCCAAGCTGTGACCGGCGCCTACACCTGCAGCCAACGCCACCATGGTGTCT
AAGGGCGAAGAGCTGATTAAGGAGAACATGCACATGAAGCTGTACATGGAGGGCACCGTGAACAACCACC
ACTTCAAGTGCACATCCGAGGGCGAAGGCAAGCCCTACGAGGGCACCCAGACCATGAGAATCAAGGTGGT
CGAGGGCGGCCCTCTCCCCTTCGCCTTCGACATCCTGGCTACCAGCTTCATGTACGGCAGCAGAACCTTC
ATCAACCACACCCAGGGCATCCCCGACTTCTTTAAGCAGTCCTTCCCTGAGGGCTTCACATGGGAGAGAG
TCACCACATACGAAGACGGGGGCGTGCTGACCGCTACCCAGGACACCAGCCTCCAGGACGGCTGCCTCAT
CTACAACGTCAAGATCAGAGGGGTGAACTTCCCATCCAACGGCCCTGTGATGCAGAAGAAAACACTCGGC
TGGGAGGCCAACACCGAGATGCTGTACCCCGCTGACGGCGGCCTGGAAGGCAGAAGCGACATGGCCCTGA
AGCTCGTGGGCGGGGGCCACCTGATCTGCAACTTCAAGACCACATACAGATCCAAGAAACCCGCTAAGAA
CCTCAAGATGCCCGGCGTCTACTATGTGGACCACAGACTGGAAAGAATCAAGGAGGCCGACAAAGAGACC
TACGTCGAGCAGCACGAGGTGGCTGTGGCCAGATACTGCGACCTCCCTAGCAAACTGGGGCACAAACTTA
ATGCTAGCGAGGGCAGAGGAAGTCTGCTAACATGCGGTGACGTCGAGGAGAATCCTGGCCCAATGTCTAG
ACTGGACAAGAGCAAAGTCATAAACTCTGCTCTGGAATTACTCAATGGAGTCGGTATCGAAGGCCTGACG
ACAAGGAAACTCGCTCAAAAGCTGGGAGTTGAGCAGCCTACCCTGTACTGGCACGTGAAGAACAAGCGGG
CCCTGCTCGATGCCCTGCCAATCGAGATGCTGGACAGGCATCATACCCACTCCTGCCCCCTGGAAGGCGA
GTCATGGCAAGACTTTCTGCGGAACAACGCCAAGTCATACCGCTGTGCTCTCCTCTCACATCGCGACGGG
GCTAAAGTGCATCTCGGCACCCGCCCAACAGAGAAACAGTACGAAACCCTGGAAAATCAGCTCGCGTTCC
TGTGTCAGCAAGGCTTCTCCCTGGAGAACGCACTGTACGCTCTGTCCGCCGTGGGCCACTTTACACTGGG
CTGCGTATTGGAGGAACAGGAGCATCAAGTAGCAAAAGAGGAAAGAGAGACACCTACCACCGATTCTATG
CCCCCACTTCTGAAACAAGCAATTGAGCTGTTCGACCGGCAGGGAGCCGAACCTGCCTTCCTTTTCGGCC
TGGAACTAATCATATGTGGCCTGGAGAAACAGCTAAAGTGCGAAAGCGGCGGGCCGACCGACGCCCTTGA
CGATTTTGACTTAGACATGCTCCCAGCCGATGCCCTTGACGACTTTGACCTTGATATGCTGCCTGCTGAC
GCTCTTGACGATTTTGACCTTGACATGCTCCCCGGGTAAGTCGACGATCCTAATCAACCTCTGGATTACA
AAATTTGTGAAAGATTGACTGGTATTCTTAACTATGTTGCTCCTTTTACGCTATGTGGATACGCTGCTTT
AATGCCTTTGTATCATGCTATTGCTTCCCGTATGGCTTTCATTTTCTCCTCCTTGTATAAATCCTGGTTG
CTGTCTCTTTATGAGGAGTTGTGGCCCGTTGTCAGGCAACGTGGCGTGGTGTGCACTGTGTTTGCTGACG
CAACCCCCACTGGTTGGGGCATTGCCACCACCTGTCAGCTCCTTTCCGGGACTTTCGCTTTCCCCCTCCC
TATTGCCACGGCGGAACTCATCGCCGCCTGCCTTGCCCGCTGCTGGACAGGGGCTCGGCTGTTGGGCACT
GACAATTCCGTGGTGTTGTCGGGGAAATCATCGTCCTTTCCTTGGCTGCTCGCCTGTGTTGCCACCTGGA
TTCTGCGCGGGACGTCCTTCTGCTACGTCCCTTCGGCCCTCAATCCAGCGGACCTTCCTTCCCGCGGCCT
GCTGCCGGCTCTGCGGCCTCTTCCGCGTCTTCGCCTTCGCCCTCAGACGAGTCGGATCTCCCTTTGGGCC
GCCTCCCCGCCTGAGATCCTTTAAGACCAATGACTTACAAGGCAGCTGTAGATCTTAGCCACTTTTTAAA
AGAAAAGGGGGGACTGGAAGGGCTAATTCACTCCCAACGAAGACAAGATCTGCTTTTTGCTTGTACTGGG
TCTCTCTGGTTAGACCAGATCTGAGCCTGGGAGCTCTCTGGCTAACTAGGGAACCCACTGCTTAAGCCTC
AATAAAGCTTGCCTTGAGTGCTTCAAGTAGTGTGTGCCCGTCTGTTGTGTGACTCTGGTAACTAGAGATC
CCTCAGACCCTTTTAGTCAGTGTGGAAAATCTCTAGCAGTAGTAGTTCATGTCATCTTATTATTCAGTAT
TTATAACTTGCAAAGAAATGAATATCAGAGAGTGAGAGGCCCGGGTTAATTAAGGAAAGGGCTAGATCAT
TCTTGAAGACGAAAGGGCCTCGTGATACGCCTATTTTTATAGGTTAATGTCATGATAATAATGGTTTCTT
AGACGTCAGGTGGCACTTTTCGGGGAAATGTGCGCGGAACCCCTATTTGTTTATTTTTCTAAATACATTC
AAATATGTATCCGCTCATGAGACAATAACCCTGATAAATGCTTCAATAATATTGAAAAAGGAAGAGTATG
AGTATTCAACATTTCCGTGTCGCCCTTATTCCCTTTTTTGCGGCATTTTGCCTTCCTGTTTTTGCTCACC
CAGAAACGCTGGTGAAAGTAAAAGATGCTGAAGATCAGTTGGGTGCACGAGTGGGTTACATCGAACTGGA
TCTCAACAGCGGTAAGATCCTTGAGAGTTTTCGCCCCGAAGAACGTTTTCCAATGATGAGCACTTTTAAA
GTTCTGCTATGTGGCGCGGTATTATCCCGTGTTGACGCCGGGCAAGAGCAACTCGGTCGCCGCATACACT
ATTCTCAGAATGACTTGGTTGAGTACTCACCAGTCACAGAAAAGCATCTTACGGATGGCATGACAGTAAG
AGAATTATGCAGTGCTGCCATAACCATGAGTGATAACACTGCGGCCAACTTACTTCTGACAACGATCGGA
GGACCGAAGGAGCTAACCGCTTTTTTGCACAACATGGGGGATCATGTAACTCGCCTTGATCGTTGGGAAC
CGGAGCTGAATGAAGCCATACCAAACGACGAGCGTGACACCACGATGCCTGTAGCAATGGCAACAACGTT
GCGCAAACTATTAACTGGCGAACTACTTACTCTAGCTTCCCGGCAACAATTAATAGACTGGATGGAGGCG
GATAAAGTTGCAGGACCACTTCTGCGCTCGGCCCTTCCGGCTGGCTGGTTTATTGCTGATAAATCTGGAG
CCGGTGAGCGTGGGTCTCGCGGTATCATTGCAGCACTGGGGCCAGATGGTAAGCCCTCCCGTATCGTAGT
TATCTACACGACGGGGAGTCAGGCAACTATGGATGAACGAAATAGACAGATCGCTGAGATAGGTGCCTCA
CTGATTAAGCATTGGTAACTGTCAGACCAAGTTTACTCATATATACTTTAGATTGATTTAAAACTTCATT
TTTAATTTAAAAGGATCTAGGTGAAGATCCTTTTTGATAATCTCATGACCAAAATCCCTTAACGTGAGTT
TTCGTTCCACTGAGCGTCAGACCCCGTAGAAAAGATCAAAGGATCTTCTTGAGATCCTTTTTTTCTGCGC
GTAATCTGCTGCTTGCAAACAAAAAAACCACCGCTACCAGCGGTGGTTTGTTTGCCGGATCAAGAGCTAC
CAACTCTTTTTCCGAAGGTAACTGGCTTCAGCAGAGCGCAGATACCAAATACTGTTCTTCTAGTGTAGCC
GTAGTTAGGCCACCACTTCAAGAACTCTGTAGCACCGCCTACATACCTCGCTCTGCTAATCCTGTTACCA
GTGGCTGCTGCCAGTGGCGATAAGTCGTGTCTTACCGGGTTGGACTCAAGACGATAGTTACCGGATAAGG
CGCAGCGGTCGGGCTGAACGGGGGGTTCGTGCACACAGCCCAGCTTGGAGCGAACGACCTACACCGAACT
GAGATACCTACAGCGTGAGCTATGAGAAAGCGCCACGCTTCCCGAAGGGAGAAAGGCGGACAGGTATCCG
GTAAGCGGCAGGGTCGGAACAGGAGAGCGCACGAGGGAGCTTCCAGGGGGAAACGCCTGGTATCTTTATA
GTCCTGTCGGGTTTCGCCA
